Addgene plasmid #239828: pHS1369
Purpose: WT OrufIscB mammalian expression
Depositing lab: Feng Zhang. Depositing organization: Broad Institute. Publication: Evolution-guided protein design of IscB for persistent epigenome editing in vivo. Kannan S, Altae-Tran H, Zhu S, Xu P, Strebinger D, Oshiro R, Faure G, Moeller L, Pham J, Mears KS, Ni HM, Macrae RK, Zhang F. Nat Biotechnol. 2025 May 7. doi: 10.1038/s41587-025-02655-3. PubMed 40335752.
Backbone
  Vector backbone: pcDNA3.1
  Vector type: Mammalian Expression
Growth in bacteria
  Bacterial resistance: Ampicillin, 100 μg/mL
  Growth temperature: 37°C
  Growth strain: NEB Stable
  Copy number: High Copy
Gene/Insert
  Gene/Insert name: OrufIscB
  Species: Human gut metagenome assembly
  Promoter: CMV
  Tag / fusion protein: SV40 NLS (N terminal on insert); Nucleoplasmin NLS-3xHA (C terminal on insert)
  Cloning method: Gibson Cloning
Terms and licenses: Academic/Nonprofit Terms; Industry Terms: Not Available to Industry
How to cite: pHS1369 was a gift from Feng Zhang (Addgene plasmid # 239828 ; http://n2t.net/addgene:239828 ; RRID:Addgene_239828)
