[The description below was written by a language model from this plasmid's Addgene catalogue record and pLannotate feature annotations shown in this document.]
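Description:
pHS1369 is a mammalian expression plasmid built on the pcDNA3.1 backbone that drives production of wild-type OrufIscB, an IscB protein whose sequence derives from a human gut metagenome assembly. IscB proteins are compact RNA-guided nucleases regarded as evolutionary relatives of Cas9. The plasmid is propagated in E. coli from a high-copy ColE1/pUC-type origin under ampicillin selection (β-lactamase with its own bla promoter), and it also carries an f1 phage origin.

The open reading frame is placed under the human CMV immediate-early enhancer and promoter and is terminated by the bovine growth hormone polyadenylation signal; a T7 promoter lies just upstream of the coding region, as is usual for this backbone. According to the catalogue entry, the protein carries an SV40 nuclear localization signal at its N terminus and a nucleoplasmin bipartite NLS followed by a 3xHA epitope tag at its C terminus, which together direct the protein to the nucleus and allow immunodetection. The automated annotation picks up the nucleoplasmin NLS and the HA repeats but does not label the IscB coding sequence or the N-terminal NLS, which presumably occupy the unannotated stretch between the T7 promoter and the C-terminal tags. A separate SV40 promoter–neomycin phosphotransferase–SV40 poly(A) cassette provides G418 selection in mammalian cells. Small fragment hits (HIV-1 LTR, ble, lacI, bom) appear to be backbone remnants or short annotation matches rather than functional parts.

No guide (ωRNA) expression cassette is annotated, so the guide is presumably supplied from another construct. The plasmid serves as the wild-type OrufIscB expression construct in work on engineering IscB for epigenome editing.
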