Features (pLannotate 1.2.2; 23 found; start..end, strand, type, name):
    850..954     -  promoter       AmpR promoter: bla
   1013..1065    -  misc_feature   bom (fragment): basis of mobility region from pBR322
   1220..1599    +  enhancer       CMV enhancer: human cytomegalovirus immediate early enhancer
   1600..1803    +  promoter       CMV promoter: human cytomegalovirus (CMV) immediate early promoter
   1799..1832    +  LTR            5' LTR (truncated) (fragment): truncated 5' long terminal repeat (LTR) from HIV-1
   1848..1866    +  promoter       T7 promoter: promoter for bacteriophage T7 RNA polymerase
   3444..3491    +  CDS            nucleoplasmin NLS: bipartite nuclear localization signal from nucleoplasmin
   3498..3514    +  CDS            3xHA (fragment): three tandem HA epitope tags
   3525..3541    +  CDS            3xHA (fragment): three tandem HA epitope tags
   3552..3579    +  CDS            3xHA (fragment): three tandem HA epitope tags
   3630..3854    +  polyA_signal   bGH poly(A) signal: bovine growth hormone polyadenylation signal
   3858..3879    +  promoter       SV40 promoter (fragment): SV40 enhancer and early promoter
   3900..4328    +  rep_origin     f1 ori (sequence partly withheld): f1 bacteriophage origin of replication; arrow indicates direction of (+) strand synthesis
   4342..4671    +  promoter       SV40 promoter: SV40 enhancer and early promoter
   4738..5529    +  CDS            neo: KKA2_KLEPN - Also known as kan, nptII. Experimental evidence at protein level: Swiss-Prot protein existence level 1. Resistance to kanamycin, neomycin, paromomycin, ribostamycin, butirosin and gentamicin B. From Klebsiella pneumoniae.
   5553..5711    +  CDS            ble (fragment): BLE_KLEPN - Experimental evidence at protein level: Swiss-Prot protein existence level 1. Binding protein with a strong affinity to the bleomycin family of antibiotics. Binds to CL990; an antimitotic-antibiotic compound. From Klebsiella pneumoniae.
   5706..5827    +  polyA_signal   SV40 poly(A) signal: SV40 polyadenylation signal
   5900..5916    -  protein_bind   lac operator: The lac repressor binds to the lac operator to inhibit transcription in E. coli. This inhibition can be relieved by adding lactose or isopropyl-β-D-thiogalactopyranoside (IPTG). lac repressor encoded by lacI
   5924..5954    -  promoter       lac promoter: promoter for the E. coli lac operon
   5969..5990    -  protein_bind   CAP binding site: CAP binding activates transcription in the presence of cAMP. E. coli catabolite activator protein
   6003..6095    -  CDS            lacI (fragment): lac repressor; lacI; The lac repressor binds to the lac operator to inhibit transcription in E. coli. This inhibition can be relieved by adding lactose or isopropyl-β-D-thiogalactopyranoside (IPTG).
   6278..6866    -  rep_origin     ori: high-copy-number ColE1/pMB1/pBR322/pUC origin of replication
   7037..849     -  CDS            AmpR (across the origin): β-lactamase; bla; confers resistance to ampicillin, carbenicillin, and related antibiotics
>Addgene plasmid #239828 | pHS1369 | addgene full sequence | sequence record 479112 | Addgene NGS Result
AATCAGTGAGGCACCTATCTCAGCGATCTGTCTATTTCGTTCATCCATAGTTGCCTGACTCCCCGTCGTG
TAGATAACTACGATACGGGAGGGCTTACCATCTGGCCCCAGTGCTGCAATGATACCGCGAGACCCACGCT
CACCGGCTCCAGATTTATCAGCAATAAACCAGCCAGCCGGAAGGGCCGAGCGCAGAAGTGGTCCTGCAAC
TTTATCCGCCTCCATCCAGTCTATTAATTGTTGCCGGGAAGCTAGAGTAAGTAGTTCGCCAGTTAATAGT
TTGCGCAACGTTGTTGCCATTGCTACAGGCATCGTGGTGTCACGCTCGTCGTTTGGTATGGCTTCATTCA
GCTCCGGTTCCCAACGATCAAGGCGAGTTACATGATCCCCCATGTTGTGCAAAAAAGCGGTTAGCTCCTT
CGGTCCTCCGATCGTTGTCAGAAGTAAGTTGGCCGCAGTGTTATCACTCATGGTTATGGCAGCACTGCAT
AATTCTCTTACTGTCATGCCATCCGTAAGATGCTTTTCTGTGACTGGTGAGTACTCAACCAAGTCATTCT
GAGAATAGTGTATGCGGCGACCGAGTTGCTCTTGCCCGGCGTCAATACGGGATAATACCGCGCCACATAG
CAGAACTTTAAAAGTGCTCATCATTGGAAAACGTTCTTCGGGGCGAAAACTCTCAAGGATCTTACCGCTG
TTGAGATCCAGTTCGATGTAACCCACTCGTGCACCCAACTGATCTTCAGCATCTTTTACTTTCACCAGCG
TTTCTGGGTGAGCAAAAACAGGAAGGCAAAATGCCGCAAAAAAGGGAATAAGGGCGACACGGAAATGTTG
AATACTCATACTCTTCCTTTTTCAATATTATTGAAGCATTTATCAGGGTTATTGTCTCATGAGCGGATAC
ATATTTGAATGTATTTAGAAAAATAAACAAATAGGGGTTCCGCGCACATTTCCCCGAAAAGTGCCACCTG
ACGTCGACGGATCGGGAGATCTCCCGATCCCCTATGGTGCACTCTCAGTACAATCTGCTCTGATGCCGCA
TAGTTAAGCCAGTATCTGCTCCCTGCTTGTGTGTTGGAGGTCGCTGAGTAGTGCGCGAGCAAAATTTAAG
CTACAACAAGGCAAGGCTTGACCGACAATTGCATGAAGAATCTGCTTAGGGTTAGGCGTTTTGCGCTGCT
TCGCGATGTACGGGCCAGATATACGCGTTGACATTGATTATTGACTAGTTATTAATAGTAATCAATTACG
GGGTCATTAGTTCATAGCCCATATATGGAGTTCCGCGTTACATAACTTACGGTAAATGGCCCGCCTGGCT
GACCGCCCAACGACCCCCGCCCATTGACGTCAATAATGACGTATGTTCCCATAGTAACGCCAATAGGGAC
TTTCCATTGACGTCAATGGGTGGAGTATTTACGGTAAACTGCCCACTTGGCAGTACATCAAGTGTATCAT
ATGCCAAGTACGCCCCCTATTGACGTCAATGACGGTAAATGGCCCGCCTGGCATTATGCCCAGTACATGA
CCTTATGGGACTTTCCTACTTGGCAGTACATCTACGTATTAGTCATCGCTATTACCATGGTGATGCGGTT
TTGGCAGTACATCAATGGGCGTGGATAGCGGTTTGACTCACGGGGATTTCCAAGTCTCCACCCCATTGAC
GTCAATGGGAGTTTGTTTTGGCACCAAAATCAACGGGACTTTCCAAAATGTCGTAACAACTCCGCCCCAT
TGACGCAAATGGGCGGTAGGCGTGTACGGTGGGAGGTCTATATAAGCAGAGCTCTCTGGCTAACTAGAGA
ACCCACTGCTTACTGGCTTATCGAAATTAATACGACTCACTATAGGGAGACCCAAGCTGGCTAGCGTTTA
AACTTAAGCTTGCCACCATGGGATCTCCAAAAAAGAAACGGAAGGTGGGATCTAGATACGTGTACGTGCT
GGATGTGGACGGCAAGCCTCTGATGCCTACATGCAGGTTCGGCAAGGTGCGGAGAATGCTGAAATCTGGC
CAAGCTAAGGCCGTGGACACCCTGCCTTTCACCATCCAGCTGACCTACAAGCCCAGAACCAGAATCCTGC
AACCTGTGACCCTGGGCCAGGACCCCGGCAGAACCAATATCGGAATGGCCGCCGTGCGGTTCGACGGCAA
GGAACTGGGAAGATTCCACTGCATCACAAGAAACAAGGAAATCCCTAAGCTGATGGCCGACAGAATGGCA
GCCAGAAAGGCCTCCCGGAGAGGCGAGAGACTGGCCAGAAAGCGCCTGGCCCGGAAACTGCACACCACCG
CCAAGCACCTGAATGGCAGAATCCTGCCAGGATGTAGCGAGCCCATCGCCGTGAAGGACATCATCAACAC
AGAGAGCAGATTCAACAACAGACTGCGGCCTGAGGGATGGCTGACCCCTACCGCCACCCAGCTGCTGCGG
ACCCACATCAACCTGTTTAGAAAGCTGAGCGGCATCCTGCCCGTGACCGACGTGGCCGTCGAGCTGAACA
AGTTCGCCTTTATGCAGCTGGACAACCCTGAGATGAAGAAGCGGGAAATCGACTTCTGCCACGGCCCACT
GTGCGGCACCGGCGGCCTGGAAGCCGCTGTTAAGGAGCAGCAGGATGGAAAATGCCTGCTGTGTGGAAAA
GAATCTATCGGCCACTACCACCACATCGTGCCTAGGTCCCGTAGAGGCAGCAACACCATCGCTAATATCG
CCGGCCTTTGTCCTAAGTGCCACGAGCTCGTGCACAAGGACGCCGATACAGCCGAGTCTCTGACAGAGAT
GAAAACCGGCCTGATGAAGAAGTATGGAGGCACCAGCGTGCTGAACCAGATCATCCCCAAGCTGGTGGAA
ACCCTGGCCGACCTGTTTCCTGGCCACTTCCACGTGACAAACGGCTGGAACACCAAGGAGTTCAGAGAGA
AACATCATCTGGAAAAGGATCACGACGTGGATGCTTACTGCATCGCCTGCAGCCACCTGAAGCCTGAGGA
AACCCTGGTGGAAACTGAGCCTTTCGAGATCCTGCAGTTCAGAAAGCACAACAGAGCCATCATTCACCAC
CAGACCGAGCGGACGTACAAGCTGGACGGCGTGACAGTGGCTAAAAATAGAAAGAAACGGATGGAACAGA
AAACCGACAGCCTGGAAGATTGGTACGTGGACATGGCCAAGGAACACGGCAAAACACAGGCCGATGCCAT
GCGGAGCAGACTGACCGTGATCAAGAGCACACGGTATTACAACACCCCTGGCAGAATGATGCCAGGCACA
GTTTTCCTGTACGAGGGCAAGAGATACGTGATGACCGGCCAGATTACAAACGGCAAGTACTACAGAGCCT
ACGGCCAGGAGAAGCGGAACTTCCCCGCTGTCAAGGTGAGGATTCTGACAAAGAACACCGGACTAGTCTT
TGTGGCCGGATCCAAAAGGCCGGCGGCCACGAAAAAGGCCGGCCAGGCAAAAAAGAAAAAGGGATCTTAC
CCATACGATGTTCCAGATTACGCTTACCCATACGATGTTCCAGATTACGCTTACCCATACGATGTTCCAG
ATTACGCTTGAGGCCGCTCGAGTCTAGAGGGCCCGTTTAAACCCGCTGATCAGCCTCGACTGTGCCTTCT
AGTTGCCAGCCATCTGTTGTTTGCCCCTCCCCCGTGCCTTCCTTGACCCTGGAAGGTGCCACTCCCACTG
TCCTTTCCTAATAAAATGAGGAAATTGCATCGCATTGTCTGAGTAGGTGTCATTCTATTCTGGGGGGTGG
GGTGGGGCAGGACAGCAAGGGGGAGGATTGGGAAGACAATAGCAGGCATGCTGGGGATGCGGTGGGCTCT
ATGGCTTCTGAGGCGGAAAGAACCAGCTGGGGCTCTAGGGGGTATCCCC
[124 nt withheld, positions 3900-4023]
C
[91 nt withheld, positions 4025-4115]
A
[49 nt withheld, positions 4117-4165]
CCTTTGACGTTGGAGTCCACGTTCTTT
[37 nt withheld, positions 4193-4229]
ACCCTATCTCGGTCTATTCTTTTGATTTATAAGGGATTTTGCCGATTTCGGCCTATTGGTTAAAAAATGA
GCTGATTTAACAAAAATTTAACGCGAATTAATTCTGTGGAATGTGTGTCAGTTAGGGTGTGGAAAGTCCC
CAGGCTCCCCAGCAGGCAGAAGTATGCAAAGCATGCATCTCAATTAGTCAGCAACCAGGTGTGGAAAGTC
CCCAGGCTCCCCAGCAGGCAGAAGTATGCAAAGCATGCATCTCAATTAGTCAGCAACCATAGTCCCGCCC
CTAACTCCGCCCATCCCGCCCCTAACTCCGCCCAGTTCCGCCCATTCTCCGCCCCATGGCTGACTAATTT
TTTTTATTTATGCAGAGGCCGAGGCCGCCTCTGCCTCTGAGCTATTCCAGAAGTAGTGAGGAGGCTTTTT
TGGAGGCCTAGGCTTTTGCAAAAAGCTCCCGGGAGCTTGTATATCCATTTTCGGATCTGATCAAGAGACA
GGATGAGGATCGTTTCGCATGATTGAACAAGATGGATTGCACGCAGGTTCTCCGGCCGCTTGGGTGGAGA
GGCTATTCGGCTATGACTGGGCACAACAGACAATCGGCTGCTCTGATGCCGCCGTGTTCCGGCTGTCAGC
GCAGGGGCGCCCGGTTCTTTTTGTCAAGACCGACCTGTCCGGTGCCCTGAATGAACTGCAGGACGAGGCA
GCGCGGCTATCGTGGCTGGCCACGACGGGCGTTCCTTGCGCAGCTGTGCTCGACGTTGTCACTGAAGCGG
GAAGGGACTGGCTGCTATTGGGCGAAGTGCCGGGGCAGGATCTCCTGTCATCTCACCTTGCTCCTGCCGA
GAAAGTATCCATCATGGCTGATGCAATGCGGCGGCTGCATACGCTTGATCCGGCTACCTGCCCATTCGAC
CACCAAGCGAAACATCGCATCGAGCGAGCACGTACTCGGATGGAAGCCGGTCTTGTCGATCAGGATGATC
TGGACGAAGAGCATCAGGGGCTCGCGCCAGCCGAACTGTTCGCCAGGCTCAAGGCGCGCATGCCCGACGG
CGAGGATCTCGTCGTGACCCATGGCGATGCCTGCTTGCCGAATATCATGGTGGAAAATGGCCGCTTTTCT
GGATTCATCGACTGTGGCCGGCTGGGTGTGGCGGACCGCTATCAGGACATAGCGTTGGCTACCCGTGATA
TTGCTGAAGAGCTTGGCGGCGAATGGGCTGACCGCTTCCTCGTGCTTTACGGTATCGCCGCTCCCGATTC
GCAGCGCATCGCCTTCTATCGCCTTCTTGACGAGTTCTTCTGAGCGGGACTCTGGGGTTCGAAATGACCG
ACCAAGCGACGCCCAACCTGCCATCACGAGATTTCGATTCCACCGCCGCCTTCTATGAAAGGTTGGGCTT
CGGAATCGTTTTCCGGGACGCCGGCTGGATGATCCTCCAGCGCGGGGATCTCATGCTGGAGTTCTTCGCC
CACCCCAACTTGTTTATTGCAGCTTATAATGGTTACAAATAAAGCAATAGCATCACAAATTTCACAAATA
AAGCATTTTTTTCACTGCATTCTAGTTGTGGTTTGTCCAAACTCATCAATGTATCTTATCATGTCTGTAT
ACCGTCGACCTCTAGCTAGAGCTTGGCGTAATCATGGTCATAGCTGTTTCCTGTGTGAAATTGTTATCCG
CTCACAATTCCACACAACATACGAGCCGGAAGCATAAAGTGTAAAGCCTGGGGTGCCTAATGAGTGAGCT
AACTCACATTAATTGCGTTGCGCTCACTGCCCGCTTTCCAGTCGGGAAACCTGTCGTGCCAGCTGCATTA
ATGAATCGGCCAACGCGCGGGGAGAGGCGGTTTGCGTATTGGGCGCTCTTCCGCTTCCTCGCTCACTGAC
TCGCTGCGCTCGGTCGTTCGGCTGCGGCGAGCGGTATCAGCTCACTCAAAGGCGGTAATACGGTTATCCA
CAGAATCAGGGGATAACGCAGGAAAGAACATGTGAGCAAAAGGCCAGCAAAAGGCCAGGAACCGTAAAAA
GGCCGCGTTGCTGGCGTTTTTCCATAGGCTCCGCCCCCCTGACGAGCATCACAAAAATCGACGCTCAAGT
CAGAGGTGGCGAAACCCGACAGGACTATAAAGATACCAGGCGTTTCCCCCTGGAAGCTCCCTCGTGCGCT
CTCCTGTTCCGACCCTGCCGCTTACCGGATACCTGTCCGCCTTTCTCCCTTCGGGAAGCGTGGCGCTTTC
TCATAGCTCACGCTGTAGGTATCTCAGTTCGGTGTAGGTCGTTCGCTCCAAGCTGGGCTGTGTGCACGAA
CCCCCCGTTCAGCCCGACCGCTGCGCCTTATCCGGTAACTATCGTCTTGAGTCCAACCCGGTAAGACACG
ACTTATCGCCACTGGCAGCAGCCACTGGTAACAGGATTAGCAGAGCGAGGTATGTAGGCGGTGCTACAGA
GTTCTTGAAGTGGTGGCCTAACTACGGCTACACTAGAAGAACAGTATTTGGTATCTGCGCTCTGCTGAAG
CCAGTTACCTTCGGAAAAAGAGTTGGTAGCTCTTGATCCGGCAAACAAACCACCGCTGGTAGCGGTGGTT
TTTTTGTTTGCAAGCAGCAGATTACGCGCAGAAAAAAAGGATCTCAAGAAGATCCTTTGATCTTTTCTAC
GGGGTCTGACGCTCAGTGGAACGAAAACTCACGTTAAGGGATTTTGGTCATGAGATTATCAAAAAGGATC
TTCACCTAGATCCTTTTAAATTAAAAATGAAGTTTTAAATCAATCTAAAGTATATATGAGTAAACTTGGT
CTGACAGTTACCAATGCTT
